Addgene plasmid #36882: pBT272_(pRosa26-GTET)
Depositing lab: Liqun Luo. Depositing organization: Stanford University. Publication: Extensions of MADM (Mosaic Analysis with Double Markers) in Mice. Tasic B, Miyamichi K, Hippenmeyer S, Dani VS, Zeng H, Joo W, Zong H, Chen-Tsai Y, Luo L. PLoS One. 2012;7(3):e33332. Epub 2012 Mar 27. 10.1371/journal.pone.0033332 PubMed 22479386.
Backbone
  Vector backbone: pROSA26-PA (Addgene plasmid Plasmid 21271)
  Backbone size w/o insert (bp): 8774
  Total vector size (bp): 18321
  Vector type: Mammalian Expression
  Selectable markers: Neomycin (select with G418)
Growth in bacteria
  Bacterial resistance: Ampicillin, 100 μg/mL
  Growth temperature: 30°C
  Growth strain: Stbl2
  Copy number: Unknown
Gene/Insert 1
  Gene/Insert name: GFP (alt name: mut4EGFP)
  Mutation: deleted nucleotides after nucleotide 274
  Promoter: CAG (chicken beta actin promoter and CMV enhancer)
  Cloning method: Unknown
  Sequencing primers: 5′ see sequence; 3′ see sequence
Gene/Insert 2
  Gene/Insert name: tTA2 (alt name: tetracycline transactivator)
  Mutation: removed start codon
  Promoter: CAG (chicken beta actin promoter and CMV enhancer)
  Cloning method: Unknown
  Sequencing primers: 5′ see sequence; 3′ see sequence
Gene/Insert 3
  Gene/Insert name: beta-globin intron
  Mutation: insertion of FRT, lox5171, lox2272, FRT, loxP-Neo-loxP
  Promoter: CAG (chicken beta actin promoter and CMV enhancer)
  Cloning method: Unknown
  Sequencing primers: 5′ see sequence; 3′ see sequence
Gene/Insert 4
  Gene/Insert name: Neo (alt names: neomycin phosphotransferase; neomycin resistance gene)
  Promoter: SV40
  Cloning method: Unknown
  Sequencing primers: 5′ see sequence; 3′ see sequence
Gene/Insert 5
  Gene/Insert name: tdT-3Myc (alt name: tdTomato)
  Promoter: TRE (tetO)
  Tag / fusion protein: 3 Myc tags (C terminal on insert)
  Cloning method: Unknown
  Sequencing primers: 5′ see sequence; 3′ see sequence
Gene/Insert 6
  Gene/Insert name: insulator (alt name: chicken beta globin HS4 insulator core (~250 bp))
  Promoter: none
  Cloning method: Unknown
  Sequencing primers: 5′ see sequence; 3′ see sequence
Gene/Insert 7
  Gene/Insert name: diphteria toxin A (alt name: DTA)
  Promoter: pPGK (phosphoglycerate kinase promoter)
  Cloning method: Unknown
  Sequencing primers: 5′ see sequence; 3′ see sequence
Resource information
  A portion of this plasmid was derived from a plasmid made by: W. Hillen; R. Tsien; G. Felsenfeld
Terms and licenses: Academic/Nonprofit Terms; Industry Terms: Not Available to Industry
How to cite: pBT272_(pRosa26-GTET) was a gift from Liqun Luo (Addgene plasmid # 36882 ; http://n2t.net/addgene:36882 ; RRID:Addgene_36882)
