[The description below was written by a language model from this plasmid's Addgene catalogue record and pLannotate feature annotations shown in this document.]
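Description:
pBT272_(pRosa26-GTET) is an 18.3 kb gene-targeting plasmid built on the pROSA26-PA backbone for knocking a MADM (Mosaic Analysis with Double Markers) cassette into the mouse Rosa26 locus by homologous recombination. The payload is flanked by a short left arm of about 1.1 kb and a long right arm of about 4.3 kb, both from Rosa26 intron 1. A PGK-driven diphtheria toxin A cassette lies outside the right arm and counter-selects random integrants. In bacteria the plasmid replicates from a ColE1/pUC-type origin under ampicillin selection, and it also carries an f1 origin. The record lists a recombination-deficient strain for propagation, consistent with the plasmid's large size and repeated elements.

The CAG promoter (CMV enhancer, chicken β-actin promoter and chimeric intron) drives a split, chimeric open reading frame. This consists of an N-terminal fragment of EGFP truncated after nucleotide 274, then a β-globin intron, then a tTA2 tetracycline transactivator coding sequence that lacks its own start codon. pLannotate labels the tTA2 region as rtTA3/VP48, presumably because of sequence similarity. The intron contains FRT, lox5171, lox2272 and a second FRT site, followed by a loxP-flanked SV40-promoter Neo cassette. The Neo cassette provides G418 selection of targeted cells and can later be removed with Cre.

The sites within the intron are positioned to allow recombinase-mediated interchromosomal exchange with a reciprocal MADM allele, which would reshuffle the marker halves. Downstream, a TRE (seven tetO copies plus a minimal CMV promoter) controls tdTomato with three C-terminal Myc tags, so that functional tTA2 switches on red labelling. The record also lists a chicken β-globin HS4 core insulator, but this element was not annotated in the feature table.
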