Features (pLannotate 1.2.2; 49 found; start..end, strand, type, name):
      3..1087    +  misc_feature   Rosa26 left arm: left homology arm from intron 1 of the mouse Rosa26 gene (Soriano, 1999)
   1183..1486    +  enhancer       CMV enhancer: human cytomegalovirus immediate early enhancer
   1488..1765    +  promoter       chicken β-actin promoter: No description available
   1767..2784    +  intron         chimeric intron: chimera between introns from chicken β-actin and rabbit β-globin
   2845..2863    +  misc_feature   MCS (fragment): multiple cloning site
   2877..3161    +  CDS            EGFP (fragment): EGFP is a basic (constitutively fluorescent) green fluorescent protein published in 1996, derived from Aequorea victoria. It is reported to be a rapidly-maturing weak dimer with moderate acid sensitivity.
   3170..3203    +  protein_bind   FRT (minimal): supports FLP-mediated excision but not integration (Turan and Bode, 2011) FLP recombinase from the Saccharomyces cerevisiae 2μ plasmid
   3204..3237    +  protein_bind   lox5171: Cre-mediated recombination occurs in the 8-bp core sequence (GTACACAT). lox5171 sites are compatible with each other, but incompatible with loxP or loxN sites (Lee and Saito, 1988). Cre recombinase
   3238..3271    +  protein_bind   lox2272: Cre-mediated recombination occurs in the 8-bp core sequence (GGATACTT). lox2272 sites are compatible with each other, but incompatible with loxP or loxN sites (Lee and Saito, 1988). Cre recombinase
   3280..3313    +  protein_bind   FRT (minimal): supports FLP-mediated excision but not integration (Turan and Bode, 2011) FLP recombinase from the Saccharomyces cerevisiae 2μ plasmid
   3320..3353    +  protein_bind   loxP: Cre-mediated recombination occurs in the 8-bp core sequence (GCATACAT). Cre recombinase
   3381..3485    +  promoter       AmpR promoter: bla
   3487..3844    +  promoter       SV40 promoter: SV40 enhancer and early promoter
   3879..4673    +  CDS            NeoR/KanR: aminoglycoside phosphotransferase from Tn5; aph(3')-II (or nptII); confers resistance to neomycin, kanamycin, and G418 (Geneticin®)
   4694..4846    +  CDS            ble (fragment): BLE_KLEPN - Experimental evidence at protein level: Swiss-Prot protein existence level 1. Binding protein with a strong affinity to the bleomycin family of antibiotics. Binds to CL990; an antimitotic-antibiotic compound. From Klebsiella pneumoniae.
   4905..4952    +  polyA_signal   HSV TK poly(A) signal: herpes simplex virus thymidine kinase polyadenylation signal (Cole and Stacy, 1985)
   5144..5177    +  protein_bind   loxP: Cre-mediated recombination occurs in the 8-bp core sequence (GCATACAT). Cre recombinase
   5178..5257    +  intron         chimeric intron (fragment): chimera between introns from human β-globin and immunoglobulin heavy chain genes
   5296..5991    +  CDS            rtTA3: reverse tetracycline transactivator 3 activates expression from Tet-responsive promoters in the presence of doxycycline
   5921..6031    +  CDS            VP48: 3 tandem repeats of the minimal activation domain of herpes simplex virus VP16 (Cheng et al., 2013)
   6055..6139    +  CDS            large T antigen (fragment): large T antigen from SV40 (simian virus 40)
   6162..6283    +  polyA_signal   SV40 poly(A) signal: SV40 polyadenylation signal
   6807..7077    +  protein_bind   tetracycline response element: contains seven copies of the tetracycline operator tetO tetracycline repressor TetR
   7088..7105    +  misc_feature   MCS (fragment): pUC18/19 multiple cloning site
   7110..7148    +  promoter       minimal CMV promoter: human cytomegalovirus (CMV) immediate early promoter
   7242..7267    +  misc_feature   MCS (fragment): pUC18/19 multiple cloning site
   7279..8706    +  CDS            tdTomato: tdTomato is a basic (constitutively fluorescent) orange fluorescent protein published in 2004, derived from Discosoma sp.. It is reported to be a somewhat slowly-maturing tandem dimer with low acid sensitivity.
   8849..8932    +  CDS            large T antigen (fragment): large T antigen from SV40 (simian virus 40)
   8955..9036    +  polyA_signal   SV40 poly(A) signal: SV40 polyadenylation signal
   9555..13825   +  misc_feature   Rosa26 right arm: right homology arm from intron 1 of the mouse Rosa26 gene (Soriano, 1999)
  13837..13869   -  misc_feature   MCS (fragment): pBluescript multiple cloning site
  13874..14367   +  promoter       PGK promoter: mouse phosphoglycerate kinase 1 promoter
  14403..14965   +  CDS            DTA (fragment): diphteria toxin Fragment A; Corynebacterium diphtheriae tox
  14968..15040   +  CDS            small t antigen (fragment): SV40 (simian virus 40) small t antigen
  15042..15107   +  intron         small t intron: SV40 (simian virus 40) small t antigen intron
  15181..15405   +  polyA_signal   bGH poly(A) signal: bovine growth hormone polyadenylation signal
  15409..15430   +  promoter       SV40 promoter (fragment): SV40 enhancer and early promoter
  15435..15460   +  misc_feature   MCS (fragment): pBluescript multiple cloning site
  15473..15491   -  promoter       T3 promoter: promoter for bacteriophage T3 RNA polymerase
  15534..15556   -  protein_bind   lac operator (fragment): The lac repressor binds to the lac operator to inhibit transcription in E. coli. This inhibition can be relieved by adding lactose or isopropyl-β-D-thiogalactopyranoside (IPTG). lac repressor encoded by lacI
  15560..15590   -  promoter       lac promoter: promoter for the E. coli lac operon
  15605..15626   -  protein_bind   CAP binding site: CAP binding activates transcription in the presence of cAMP. E. coli catabolite activator protein
  15639..15731   -  CDS            lacI (fragment): lac repressor; lacI; The lac repressor binds to the lac operator to inhibit transcription in E. coli. This inhibition can be relieved by adding lactose or isopropyl-β-D-thiogalactopyranoside (IPTG).
  15914..16502   -  rep_origin     ori: high-copy-number ColE1/pMB1/pBR322/pUC origin of replication
  16673..17533   -  CDS            AmpR: β-lactamase; bla; confers resistance to ampicillin, carbenicillin, and related antibiotics
  17534..17638   -  promoter       AmpR promoter: bla
  17691..18119   -  rep_origin     f1 ori (sequence partly withheld): f1 bacteriophage origin of replication; arrow indicates direction of (+) strand synthesis
  18124..18279   -  CDS            lacZα (fragment): LacZα fragment of β-galactosidase; lacZ fragment
  18287..18305   +  promoter       T7 promoter: promoter for bacteriophage T7 RNA polymerase
>Addgene plasmid #36882 | pBT272_(pRosa26-GTET) | depositor full sequence | sequence record 46131 | pBT272_(pRosa26-GTET) sequence 18321 bps
CCGCGGCAGGCCCTCCGAGCGTGGTGGAGCCGTTCTGTGAGACAGCCGGGTACGAGTCGTGACGCTGGAA
GGGGCAAGCGGGTGGTGGGCAGGAATGCGGTCCGCCCTGCAGCAACCGGAGGGGGAGGGAGAAGGGAGCG
GAAAAGTCTCCACCGGACGCGGCCATGGCTCGGGGGGGGGGGGGCAGCGGAGGASCGCTTCCGGCCGACG
TCTCGTCGCTGATTGGCTTYTTTTCCTCCCGCCGTGTGTGAAAACACAAATGGCGTGTTTTGGTTGGCGT
AAGGCGCCTGTCAGTTAACGGCAGCCGGAGTGCGCAGCCGCCGGCAGCCTCGCTCTGCCCACTGGGTGGG
GCGGGAGGTAGGTGGGGTGAGGCGAGCTGNACGTGCGGGCGCGGTCGGCCTCTGGCGGGGCGGGGGAGGG
GAGGGAGGGTCAGCGAAAGTAGCTCGCGCGCGAGCGGCCGCCCACCCTCCCCTTCCTCTGGGGGAGTCGT
TTTACCCGCCGCCGGCCGGGCCTCGTCGTCTGATTGGCTCTCGGGGCCCAGAAAACTGGCCCTTGCCATT
GGCTCGTGTTCGTGCAAGTTGAGTCCATCCGCCGGCCAGCGGGGGCGGCGAGGAGGCGCTCCCAGGTTCC
GGCCCTCCCCTCGGCCCCGCGCCGCAGAGTCTGGCCGCGCGCCCCTGCGCAACGTGGCAGGAAGCGCGCG
CTGGGGGCGGGGACGGGCAGTAGGGCTGAGCGGCTGCGGGGCGGGTGCAAGCACGTTTCCGACTTGAGTT
GCCTCAAGAGGGGCGTGCTGAGCCAGACCTCCATCGCGCACTCCGGGGAGTGGAGGGAAGGAGCGAGGGC
TCAGTTGGGCTGTTTTGGAGGCAGGAAGCACTTGCTCTCCCAAAGTCGCTCTGAGTTGTTATCAGTAAGG
GAGCTGCAGTGGAGTAGGCGGGGAGAAGGCCGCACCCTTCTCCGGAGGGGGGAGGGGAGTGTTGCAATAC
CTTTCTGGGAGTTCTCTGCTGCCTCCTGGCTTCTGAGGACCGCCCTGGGCCTGGGAGAATCCCTTGCCCC
CTCTTCCCCTCGTGATCTGCAACTCCAGTCTTTCTAGCCTTAATTAACCGTTTAAACAATTCTGCAGGAA
TCTAGTTATTAATAGTAATCAATTACGGGGTCATTAGTTCATAGCCCATATATGGAGTTCCGCGTTACAT
AACTTACGGTAAATGGCCCGCCTGGCTGACCGCCCAACGACCCCCGCCCATTGACGTCAATAATGACGTA
TGTTCCCATAGTAACGCCAATAGGGACTTTCCATTGACGTCAATGGGTGGAGTATTTACGGTAAACTGCC
CACTTGGCAGTACATCAAGTGTATCATATGCCAAGTACGCCCCCTATTGACGTCAATGACGGTAAATGGC
CCGCCTGGCATTATGCCCAGTACATGACCTTATGGGACTTTCCTACTTGGCAGTACATCTACGTATTAGT
CATCGCTATTACCATGGTCGAGGTGAGCCCCACGTTCTGCTTCACTCTCCCCATCTCCCCCCCCTCCCCA
CCCCCAATTTTGTATTTATTTATTTTTTAATTATTTTGTGCAGCGATGGGGGCGGGGGGGGGGGGGGGGC
GCGCGCCAGGCGGGGCGGGGCGGGGCGAGGGGCGGGGCGGGGCGAGGCGGAGAGGTGCGGCGGCAGCCAA
TCAGAGCGGCGCGCTCCGAAAGTTTCCTTTTATGGCGAGGCGGCGGCGGCGGCGGCCCTATAAAAAGCGA
AGCGCGCGGCGGGCGGGGAGTCGCTGCGACGCTGCCTTCGCCCCGTGCCCCGCTCCGCCGCCGCCTCGCG
CCGCCCGCCCCGGCTCTGACTGACCGCGTTACTCCCACAGGTGAGCGGGCGGGACGGCCCTTCTCCTCCG
GGCTGTAATTAGCGCTTGGTTTAATGACGGCTTGTTTCTTTTCTGTGGCTGCGTGAAAGCCTTGAGGGGC
TCCGGGAGGGCCCTTTGTGCGGGGGGAGCGGCTCGGGGGGTGCGTGCGTGTGTGTGTGCGTGGGGAGCGC
CGCGTGCGGCTCCGCGCTGCCCGGCGGCTGTGAGCGCTGCGGGCGCGGCGCGGGGCTTTGTGCGCTCCGC
AGTGTGCGCGAGGGGAGCGCGGCCGGGGGCGGTGCCCCGCGGTGCGGGGGGGGCTGCGAGGGGAACAAAG
GCTGCGTGCGGGGTGTGTGCGTGGGGGGGTGAGCAGGGGGTGTGGGCGCGTCGGTCGGGCTGCAACCCCC
CCTGCACCCCCCTCCCCGAGTTGCTGAGCACGGCCCGGCTTCGGGTGCGGGGCTCCGTACGGGGCGTGGC
GCGGGGCTCGCCGTGCCGGGCGGGGGGTGGCGGCAGGTGGGGGTGCCGGGCGGGGCGGGGCCGCCTCGGG
CCGGGGAGGGCTCGGGGGAGGGGCGCGGCGGCCCCCGGAGCGCCGGCGGCTGTCGAGGCGCGGCGAGCCG
CAGCCATTGCCTTTTATGGTAATCGTGCGAGAGGGCGCAGGGACTTCCTTTGTCCCAAATCTGTGCGGAG
CCGAAATCTGGGAGGCGCCGCCGCACCCCCTCTAGCGGGCGCGGGGCGAAGCGGTGCGGCGCCGGCAGGA
AGGAAATGGGCGGGGAGGGCCTTCGTGCGTCGCCGCGCCGCCGTCCCCTTCTCCCTCTCCAGCCTCGGGG
CTGTCCGCGGGGGGACGGCTGCCTTCGGGGGGGACGGGGCAGGGCGGGGTTCGGCTTCTGGCGTGTGACC
GGCGGCTCTAGAGCCTCTGCTAACCATGTTCATGCCTTCTTCTTTTTCCTACAGCTCCTGGGCAACGTGC
TGGTTATTGTGCTGTCTCATCATTTTGGCAAAGAATTGATTTGATACCGCGGGCCCGGGATCCGATATCC
GCCACCATGGTGAGCAAGGGCGAGGAGCTGTTCACCGGGGTGGTGCCCATCCTGGTCGAGCTGGACGGCG
ACGTAAACGGCCACAAGTTCAGCGTGTCCGGCGAGGGCGAGGGCGATGCCACCTACGGCAAGCTGACCCT
GAAGTTCATCTGCACCACCGGCAAGCTGCCCGTGCCCTGGCCCACCCTCGTGACCACCCTGACCTACGGC
GTGCAGTGCTTCAGCCGCTACCCCGACCACATGAAGCAGCACGACTTCTTCAAGTCCGCCATGCCCGAAG
GTTGGTATCAAAGATCTCCGAAGTTCCTATTCTCTAGAAAGTATAGGAACTTCATAACTTCGTATAGTAC
ACATTATACGAAGTTATATAACTTCGTATAGGATACTTTATACGAAGTTATGGATCTCCGAAGTTCCTAT
TCTCTAGAAAGTATAGGAACTTCGGATCTATAACTTCGTATAGCATACATTATACGAAGTTATTCAGGTG
GCACTTTTCGGGGAAATGTGCGCGGAACCCCTATTTGTTTATTTTTCTAAATACATTCAAATATGTATCC
GCTCATGAGACAATAACCCTGATAAATGCTTCAATAATATTGAAAAAGGAAGAGTCCTGAGGCGGAAAGA
ACCAGCTGTGGAATGTGTGTCAGTTAGGGTGTGGAAAGTCCCCAGGCTCCCCAGCAGGCAGAAGTATGCA
AAGCATGCATCTCAATTAGTCAGCAACCAGGTGTGGAAAGTCCCCAGGCTCCCCAGCAGGCAGAAGTATG
CAAAGCATGCATCTCAATTAGTCAGCAACCATAGTCCCGCCCCTAACTCCGCCCATCCCGCCCCTAACTC
CGCCCAGTTCCGCCCATTCTCCGCCCCATGGCTGACTAATTTTTTTTATTTATGCAGAGGCCGAGGCCGC
CTCGGCCTCTGAGCTATTCCAGAAGTAGTGAGGAGGCTTTTTTGGAGGCCTAGGCTTTTGCAAAGATCGA
TCAAGAGACAGGATGAGGATCGTTTCGCATGATTGAACAAGATGGATTGCACGCAGGTTCTCCGGCCGCT
TGGGTGGAGAGGCTATTCGGCTATGACTGGGCACAACAGACAATCGGCTGCTCTGATGCCGCCGTGTTCC
GGCTGTCAGCGCAGGGGCGCCCGGTTCTTTTTGTCAAGACCGACCTGTCCGGTGCCCTGAATGAACTGCA
AGACGAGGCAGCGCGGCTATCGTGGCTGGCCACGACGGGCGTTCCTTGCGCAGCTGTGCTCGACGTTGTC
ACTGAAGCGGGAAGGGACTGGCTGCTATTGGGCGAAGTGCCGGGGCAGGATCTCCTGTCATCTCACCTTG
CTCCTGCCGAGAAAGTATCCATCATGGCTGATGCAATGCGGCGGCTGCATACGCTTGATCCGGCTACCTG
CCCATTCGACCACCAAGCGAAACATCGCATCGAGCGAGCACGTACTCGGATGGAAGCCGGTCTTGTCGAT
CAGGATGATCTGGACGAAGAGCATCAGGGGCTCGCGCCAGCCGAACTGTTCGCCAGGCTCAAGGCGAGCA
TGCCCGACGGCGAGGATCTCGTCGTGACCCATGGCGATGCCTGCTTGCCGAATATCATGGTGGAAAATGG
CCGCTTTTCTGGATTCATCGACTGTGGCCGGCTGGGTGTGGCGGACCGCTATCAGGACATAGCGTTGGCT
ACCCGTGATATTGCTGAAGAGCTTGGCGGCGAATGGGCTGACCGCTTCCTCGTGCTTTACGGTATCGCCG
CTCCCGATTCGCAGCGCATCGCCTTCTATCGCCTTCTTGACGAGTTCTTCTGAGCGGGACTCTGGGGTTC
GAAATGACCGACCAAGCGACGCCCAACCTGCCATCACGAGATTTCGATTCCACCGCCGCCTTCTATGAAA
GGTTGGGCTTCGGAATCGTTTTCCGGGACGCCGGCTGGATGATCCTCCAGCGCGGGGATCTCATGCTGGA
GTTCTTCGCCCACCCTAGGGGGAGGCTAACTGAAACACGGAAGGAGACAATACCGGAAGGAACCCGCGCT
ATGACGGCAATAAAAAGACAGAATAAAACGCACGGTGTTGGGTCGTTTGTTCATAAACGCGGGGTTCGGT
CCCAGGGCTGGCACTCTGTCGATACCCCACCGAGACCCCATTGGGGCCAATACGCCCGCGTTTCTTCCTT
TTCCCCACCCCACCCCCCAAGTTCGGGTGAAGGCCCAGGGCTCGCAGCCAACGTCGGGGCGGCAGGCCCT
GCCATAGCCTCAGGTTACTCAGGATCTGGATCTATAACTTCGTATAGCATACATTATACGAAGTTATGGT
TACAAGACAGGTTTAAGGAGACCAATAGAAACTGGGCATGTGGAGACAGAGAAGACTCTTGGGTTTCTGA
TAGGCACTGACTCTCTCTGCCTATTGGTCTATTTTCCCACCCTTAGTCTAGACTGGACAAGAGCAAAGTC
ATAAACTCTGCTCTGGAATTACTCAATGAAGTCGGTATCGAAGGCCTGACGACAAGGAAACTCGCTCAAA
AGCTGGGAGTTGAGCAGCCTACCCTGTACTGGCACGTGAAGAACAAGCGGGCCCTGCTCGATGCCCTGGC
AATCGAGATGCTGGACAGGCATCATACCCACTTCTGCCCCCTGGAAGGCGAGTCATGGCAAGACTTTCTG
CGGAACAACGCCAAGTCATTCCGCTGTGCTCTCCTCTCACATCGCGACGGGGCTAAAGTGCATCTCGGCA
CCCGCCCAACAGAGAAACAGTACGAAACCCTGGAAAATCAGCTCGCGTTCCTGTGTCAGCAAGGCTTCTC
CCTGGAGAACGCACTGTACGCTCTGTCCGCCGTGGGCCACTTTACACTGGGCTGCGTATTGGAGGATCAG
GAGCATCAAGTAGCAAAAGAGGAAAGAGAGACACCTACCACCGATTCTATGCCCCCACTTCTGAGACAAG
CAATTGAGCTGTTCGACCATCAGGGAGCCGAACCTGCCTTCCTTTTCGGCCTGGAACTAATCATATGTGG
CCTGGAGAAACAGCTAAAGTGCGAAAGCGGCGGGCCGGCCGACGCCCTTGACGATTTTGACTTAGACATG
CTCCCAGCCGATGCCCTTGACGACTTTGACCTTGATATGCTGCCTGCTGACGCTCTTGACGATTTTGACC
TTGACATGCTCCCCGGATGAGAATTCTAGATAACTGATCATAATCAGCCATACCACATTTGTAGAGGTTT
TACTTGCTTTAAAAAACCTCCCACACCTCCCCCTGAACCTGAAACATAAAATGAATGCAATTGTTGTTGT
TAACTTGTTTATTGCAGCTTATAATGGTTACAAATAAAGCAATAGCATCACAAATTTCACAAATAAAGCA
TTTTTTTCACTGCATTCTAGTTGTGGTTTGTCCAAACTCATCAATGTATCTTATTTAAATGGGGACAGCC
CCCCCCCAAAGCCCCCAGGGATGTAATTACGTCCCTCCCCCGCTAGGGGGCAGCAGCGAGCCGCCCGGGG
CTCCGCTCCGGTCCGGCGCTCCCCCCGCATCCCCGAGCCGGCAGCGTGCGGGGACAGCCCGGGCACGGGG
AAGGTGGCACGGGATCGCTTTCCTCTGAACGCTTCTCGCTGCTCTTTGAGCCTGCAGACACCTGGGGGGA
TACGGGGAAAAAGCTTTAGGCTGAGTGCACGGGGACAGCCCCCCCCCAAAGCCCCCAGGGATGTAATTAC
GTCCCTCCCCCGCTAGGGGGCAGCAGCGAGCCGCCCGGGGCTCCGCTCCGGTCCGGCGCTCCCCCCGCAT
CCCCGAGCCGGCAGCGTGCGGGGACAGCCCGGGCACGGGGAAGGTGGCACGGGATCGCTTTCCTCTGAAC
GCTTCTCGCTGCTCTTTGAGCCTGCAGACACCTGGGGGGATACGGGGAAAAAGCTTTAGGCTGAAGATCT
GATTCGAGTTTACCACTCCCTATCAGTGATAGAGAAAAGTGAAAGTCGAGTTTACCACTCCCTATCAGTG
ATAGAGAAAAGTGAAAGTCGAGTTTACCACTCCCTATCAGTGATAGAGAAAAGTGAAAGTCGAGTTTACC
ACTCCCTATCAGTGATAGAGAAAAGTGAAAGTCGAGTTTACCACTCCCTATCAGTGATAGAGAAAAGTGA
AAGTCGAGTTTACCACTCCCTATCAGTGATAGAGAAAAGTGAAAGTCGAGTTTACCACTCCCTATCAGTG
ATAGAGAAAAGTGAAAGTCGAGCTCGGTACCCGGGTCGAGGTAGGCGTGTACGGTGGGAGGCCTATATAA
GCAGAGCTCGTTTAGTGAACCGTCAGATCGCCTGGAGACGCCATCCACGCTGTTTTGACCTCCATAGAAG
ACACCGGGACCGATCCAGCCTCCGCGGCCCCGAATTCGAGCTCGGTACCCGGGGATCGGGCCGCCACCAT
GGTGAGTAAGGGCGAGGAGGTCATCAAAGAGTTCATGCGCTTCAAGGTGCGCATGGAGGGCTCCATGAAC
GGCCACGAGTTCGAGATCGAGGGCGAGGGCGAGGGCCGCCCCTACGAGGGCACCCAGACCGCCAAGCTGA
AGGTGACCAAGGGCGGCCCCCTGCCCTTCGCCTGGGACATCCTGTCCCCCCAGTTCATGTACGGCTCCAA
GGCGTACGTGAAGCACCCCGCCGACATCCCCGATTACAAGAAGCTGTCCTTCCCCGAGGGCTTCAAGTGG
GAGCGCGTGATGAACTTCGAGGACGGCGGTCTGGTGACCGTGACCCAGGACTCCTCCCTGCAGGACGGCA
CGCTGATCTACAAGGTGAAGATGCGCGGCACCAACTTCCCCCCCGACGGCCCCGTAATGCAGAAGAAGAC
CATGGGCTGGGAGGCCTCCACCGAGCGCCTGTACCCCCGCGACGGCGTGCTGAAGGGCGAGATCCACCAG
GCCCTGAAGCTGAAGGACGGCGGCCACTACCTGGTGGAGTTCAAGACCATCTACATGGCCAAGAAGCCCG
TGCAACTGCCCGGCTACTACTACGTGGACACCAAGCTGGACATCACCTCCCACAACGAGGACTACACCAT
CGTGGAACAGTACGAGCGCTCCGAGGGCCGCCACCACCTGTTCCTGGGGCATGGCACCGGCAGCACCGGC
AGCGGCAGCTCCGGCACCGCCTCCTCCGAGGACAACAACATGGCCGTCATCAAAGAGTTCATGCGCTTCA
AGGTGCGCATGGAGGGCTCCATGAACGGCCACGAGTTCGAGATCGAGGGCGAGGGCGAGGGCCGCCCCTA
CGAGGGCACCCAGACCGCCAAGCTGAAGGTGACCAAGGGCGGCCCCCTGCCCTTCGCCTGGGACATCCTG
TCCCCCCAGTTCATGTACGGCTCCAAGGCGTACGTGAAGCACCCCGCCGACATCCCCGATTACAAGAAGC
TGTCCTTCCCCGAGGGCTTCAAGTGGGAGCGCGTGATGAACTTCGAGGACGGCGGTCTGGTGACCGTGAC
CCAGGACTCCTCCCTGCAGGACGGCACGCTGATCTACAAGGTGAAGATGCGCGGCACCAACTTCCCCCCC
GACGGCCCCGTAATGCAGAAGAAGACCATGGGCTGGGAGGCCTCCACCGAGCGCCTGTACCCCCGCGACG
GCGTGCTGAAGGGCGAGATCCACCAGGCCCTGAAGCTGAAGGACGGCGGCCGCTACCTGGTGGAGTTCAA
GACCATCTACATGGCCAAGAAGCCCGTGCAACTGCCCGGCTACTACTACGTGGACACCAAGCTGGACATC
ACCTCCCACAACGAGGACTACACCATCGTGGAACAGTACGAGCGCTCCGAGGGCCGCCACCACCTGTTCC
TGTACGGCATGGACGAGCTGTACAAGAGATCCTTAGAGCAGAAACTCATTAGCGAGGAGGACCTGAACAG
CGAACAGAAACTCATTTCCGAAGAGGATCTCAACTCCGAGCAGAAGCTGATCAGCGAGGAGGACCTGAGA
TCCTGAGAATTCGACGATATCTCTAGAGGATCATAATCAGCCATACCACATTTGTAGAGGTTTTACTTGC
TTTAAAAAACCTCCCACACCTCCCCCTGAACCTGAAACATAAAATGAATGCAATTGTTGTTGTTAACTTG
TTTATTGCAGCTTATAATGGTTACAAATAAAGCAATAGCATCACAAATTTCACAAATAAAGCATTTTTTT
CACTGCCTCGAATCACTAGTGGGGACAGCCCCCCCCCAAAGCCCCCAGGGATGTAATTACGTCCCTCCCC
CGCTAGGGGGCAGCAGCGAGCCGCCCGGGGCTCCGCTCCGGTCCGGCGCTCCCCCCGCATCCCCGAGCCG
GCAGCGTGCGGGGACAGCCCGGGCACGGGGAAGGTGGCACGGGATCGCTTTCCTCTGAACGCTTCTCGCT
GCTCTTTGAGCCTGCAGACACCTGGGGGGATACGGGGAAAAAGCTTTAGGCTGAGTGCACGGGGACAGCC
CCCCCCCAAAGCCCCCAGGGATGTAATTACGTCCCTCCCCCGCTAGGGGGCAGCAGCGAGCCGCCCGGGG
CTCCGCTCCGGTCCGGCGCTCCCCCCGCATCCCCGAGCCGGCAGCGTGCGGGGACAGCCCGGGCACGGGG
AAGGTGGCACGGGATCGCTTTCCTCTGAACGCTTCTCGCTGCTCTTTGAGCCTGCAGACACCTGGGGGGA
TACGGGGAAAAAGCTTTAGGCTGAGGCGCGCCGGCTAGAAGATGGGCGGGAGTCTTCTGGGCAGGCTTAA
AGGCTAACCTGGTGTGTGGGCGTTGTCCTGCAGGGGAATTGAACAGGTGTAAAATTGGAGGGACAAGACT
TCCCACAGATTTTCGGTTTTGTCGGGAAGTTTTTTAATAGGGGCAAATAGGAAAATGGAGGATAGGAGTC
ATCTGGGGTTTATGCAGCAAAACTACAGGTATATTGCTTGTGATCCGCCTCGGAGATTTCCATGAGGAGA
TAAAGACATGTCACCCGAGTTTATACTCTCCTGCTTAGATCCTACTACAGTATGAAATACAGTGTYGCGA
GGTAGACTATGTAAGCAGATTTAATCATTTTAAAGAGCCCAGTACTTCATATCCATTTCTCCCGCTCCTT
CTGCAGCCTTATCAAAAGGTATTTAGAACACTCATTTTAGCCCCATTTTCATTTATTATACTGGCTTATC
CAACCCCTAGACAGAGCATTGGCATTTTCCCTTTCCTGATCTTAGAAGTCTGATGACTCATGAAACCAGA
CAGATTAGTTACATACACCACAAATCGAGGCTGTAGCTGGGGCCTCAACACTGCAGTTCTTTTATAACTC
CTTAGTACACTTTTTGTTGATCCTTTGCCTTGATCCTTAATTTTCAGTGTCTATCACCTCTCCCGTCAGG
TGGTGTTCCACATTTGGGCCTATTCTCAGTCCAGGGAGTTTTACAACAATAGATGTATTGAGAATCCAAC
CTAAAGCTTAACTTTCCACTCCCATGAATGCCTCTCTCCTTTTTCTCCATTATAACTGAGCTATWACCAT
TAATGGTTTCAGGTGGATGTCTCCTCCCCCAATATACCTGATGTATCTACATATTGCCAGGCTGATATTT
TAAGACATWAAAGGTATATTTCATTATTGAGCCACATGGTATTGATTACTGCTACTAAAATTTTGTCATT
GTACACATCTGTAAAAGGTGGTTCCTTTTGGAATGCAAAGTTCAGGTGTTTGTTGTCTTTCCTGACCTAA
GGTCTTGTGAGCTTGTATTTTTTCTATTTAAGCAGTGCTTTCTCTTGGACTGGCTTGACTCATGGCATTC
TACACGTTATTGCTGGTCTAAATGTGATTTTGCCAAGCTTCTTCAGGACCTATAATTTTGCTTGACTTGT
AGCCAAACACAAGTAAAATGATTAAGCAACAAATGTATTTGTGAAGCTTGGTTTTTAGGTTGTTGTGTTG
TGTGTGCTTGTGCTCTATAATAATACTATCCAGGGGCTGGAGAGGTGGCTCGGAGTTCAAGAGCACAGAC
TGCTCTTCCAGAAGTCCTGAGTTCAATTCCCAGCAACCACATGGTGGCTCACAACCATCTGTAATGGGAT
CTGATGCCCTCTTCTGGTGTGTCTGAAGACCACAAGTGTATTCACATTAAATAAATAATCCTCCTTCTTC
TTCTTTTTTTTTTTTTAAAGAGAATWCTGTCTCCAGTAGAATTACTGAAGTAATGAAATACTTTGTGTTT
GTTCCAATATGGWAGCCAATAATCAAATACTCTTWAGCACTGGAAATGTACCAAGGAACTATTTTATTTA
AGTGWACTGTGGACAGAGGAGCCATAACTGCAGACTTGTGGGATACAGAAGACCAATGCAGACTTAATGT
CTTTTCTCTTACACTAAGCAATAAAGAAATAAAAATTGAACTTCTAGTATCCTATTTGTTAAACTGCTAG
CTTTACTAACTTTTGTGCTTCATCTATACAAAGCTGAAAGCTAAGTCTGCAGCCATTACTAAACATGAAA
GCAAGTAATGATAATTTTGGATTTCAAAAATGTAGGGCCAGAGTTTAGCCAGCCAGTGGTGGTGCTTGCC
TTTATGCCTTAATCCCAGCACTCTGGAGGCAGAGACAGGCAGATCTCTGAGTTTGAGCCCAGCCTGGTCT
ACACATCAAGTTCTATCTAGGATAGCCAGGAATACACACAGAAACCCTGTTGGGGAGGGGGGCTCTGAGA
TTTCATAAAATTATAATTGAAGCATTCCCTAATGAGCCACTATGGATGTGGCTAAATCCGTCTACCTTTC
TGATGAGATTTGGGTATTATTTTTTCTGTCTCTGCTGTTGGTTGGGTCTTTTGACACTGTGGGCTTTCTT
AAAGCCTCCTTCCCTGCCATGTGGTCTCTTGTTTGCTACTAACTTCCCATGGCTTAAATGGCATGGCTTT
TTGCCTTCTAAGGGCAGCTGCTGAGWTTTGCAGCCTGATTTCCAGGGTGGGGTTGGGAAATCTTTCAAAC
ACTAAAATTGTCCTTTAATTTTTTTTTAAAAAATGGGTTATATAATAAACCTCATAAAATAGTTATGAGG
AGTGAGGTGGACTAATATTAATGAGTCCCTCCCCTATAAAAGAGCTATTAAGGCTTTTTGTCTTATACTA
ACTTTTTTTTTAAATGTGGTATCTTTAGAACCAAGGGTCTTAGAGTTTTAGTATACAGAAACTGTTGCAT
CGCTTAATCAGATTTTCTAGTTTCAAATCCAGAGAATCCAAATTCTTCACAGCCAAAGTCAAATTAAGAA
TTTCTGACTTTAATGTTATTTGCTACTGTGAATATAAAATGATAGCTTTTCCTGAGGCAGGGTCTCACTA
TGTATCTCTGCCTGATCTGCAACAAGATATGTAGACTAAAGTTCTGCCTGCTTTTGTCTCCTGAATACTA
AGGTTAAAATGTAGTAATACTTTTGGAACTTGCAGGTCAGATTCTTTTATAGGGGACACACTAAGGGAGC
TTGGGTGATAGTTGGTAAATGTGTTTAAGTGATGAAAACTTGAATTATTATCACCGCAACCTACTTTTTA
AAAAAAAAAGCCAGGCCTGTTAGAGCATGCTAAGGGATCCCTAGGACTTGCTGAGCACACAAGAGTAGTA
CTTGGCAGGCTCCTGGTGAGAGCATATTTCAAAAAACAAGGCAGACAACCAAGAAACTACAGTAAGGTTA
CCTGTCTTTAACCATCTGCATATACACAGGGATATTAAAATATTCCAAATAATATTTCATTCAAGTTTTC
CCCCATCAAATTGGGACATGGATTTCTCCGGTGAATAGGCAGAGTTGGAAACTAAACAAATGTTGGTTTT
GTGATTTGTGAAATTGTTTTCAAGTGATAGTTAAAGCCCATGAGATACAGAACAAAGCTGCTATTTCGAG
GTCTCTTGGTTATACTCAGAAGCACTTCTTTGGGTTTCCCTGCACTATCCTGATCATGTGCTAGGCCTWC
CTTAGGCTGATTGTTGTTCAAATAACTTAAGTTTCCTGTCAGGTGATGTCATATGATTTCATATATCAAG
GCAAAACATGTTATATATGTTAAACATTTGKACTTAATGTGAAAGTTAGGTCTTTGTGGGTTTTGATTTT
AATTTCAAAACCTGAGCTAAATAAGTCATTTTACATGTCTTACATTTGGTGAATTGTATATTGTGGTTTG
CAGGCAAGACTCTCTGACCTAGTAACCCTCCTATAGAGCACTTTGCTGGGTCACAAGTCTAGGAGTCAAG
CATTTCACCTTGAAGTTGAGACGTTTTGTTAGTGTATACTAGTTATATGTTGGAGGACATGTTTATCCAG
AAGATATTCAGGACTATTTTTGACTGGGCTAAGGAATTGATTCTGATTAGCACTGTTAGTGAGCATTGAG
TGGCCTTTAGGCTTGAATTGGAGTCACTTGTATATCTCAAATAATGCTGGCCTTTTTTWAAAAGCCCTTG
TTCTTTATCACCCTGTTTTCTACATAATTTTTGTTCAAAGAAATACTTGTTTGGATCTCCTTTTGACAAC
AATAGCATGTTTTCAAGCCATATTTTTTTTCCTTTTTTTTTTTTTTTTTGGTTTTTCGAGACAGGGTTTC
TCTGTATAGCCCTGGCTGTCCTGGAACTCACTTTGTAGACCAGGCTGGCCTCGAACTCAGAAATCCGCCT
GCCTCTGCCTCCTGAGTGCCGGGATTAAAGGCGTGCACCACCACGCCTGGCTAAGTTGGATATTTTGTAT
ATAACTATAACCAATACTAACTCCACTGGGTGGATTTTTAATTCAGTCAGTAGTCTTAAGTGGTCTTTAT
TGGCCCTTATTAAAATCTACTGTTCACTCTAACAGAGGCTGTTGGACTAGTGGSACTAAGCAACTTCCTA
CGGATATACTAGCAGATAAGGGTCAGGGATAGAAACTAGTCTAGCGTTTTGTATACCTACCAGCTTATAC
TACCTTGTTCTGATAGAAATATTTAGGACATCTAGCTTATCGATCCGTCGACGGTATCGATAAGCTTGAT
ATCGAATTCTACCGGGTAGGGGAGGCGCTTTTCCAAGGCAGTCTGAGCATGCGCTTAGCAGCCCCGCTGG
CACTTGGCGCTACACAAGTGGCCTYTGGCCTCGCACACATTCCACATCCACCGGTAGGCGCCAACCGGCT
CCGTTCTTTGGTGGCCCCTTCGCGCCACCTTCTWCTCCTCCCCTAGTCAGGAAGTTCCCCCCCGCCCCGC
AGCTCGCGTCGTSAGGACGTGACAAATGGAAGTAGCACGTCTCACTAGTCTCGTCAGATGGACAGCACCG
CTGAGCAATGGAAGCGGGTAGGCCTTTGGGGCAGCGGCCAATAGCAGCTTTGCTCCTTCGCTTTCTGGGC
TCAGAGGCTGGGAAGGGGTGGGTCCGGGGGCGGGCTCAGGGGCGGGCTCAGGGGCGGGGCGGGCGCCCGA
AGGTCCTCCGGAGGCCCGGCATTCTGCACGCTTCAAAAGCGCACGTCTGCCGCGCTGTTCTCCTCTTCCT
CATCTCCGGGCCTTTCGACCTGCAGGTCCTCGCCATGGATCCTGATGATGTTTTGTTATTCTTCTAATCT
TTTGTATGGAAAACTTTTCTTCGTACCACGGGACTAAACCTGGTTATGTAGATTCCATTCAAAAAGGTAT
ACAAAAGCCAAAATCTGGTACACAAGGAAATTATGACGATGATTGGAAAGGGTTTTATAGTACCGACAAT
AAATACGACGCTGCGGGATACTCTGTAGATAATGAAAACCCGCTCTCTGGAAAAGCTGGAGGCGTGGTCA
AAGTGACGTATCCAGGACTGACGAAGGTTCTCGCACTAAAAGTGGATAATGCCGAAACTATTAAGAAAGA
GTTAGGTTTAAGTCTCACTGAACCGTTGATGGAGCAAGTCGGAACGGAAGAGTTTATCAAAAGGTTCGGT
GATGGTGCTTCGCGTGTAGTGCTCAGCCTTCCCTTCGCTGAGGGGAGTTCTAGCGTTGAATATATTAATA
ACTGGGAACAGGCGAAAGCGTTAAGCGTAGAACTTGAGATTAATTTTGAAACCCGTGGAAAACGTGGCCA
AGATGCGATGTATGAGTATATGGCTCAAGCCTGTGCAGGAAATCGTGTCAGGCGATCTCTTTGTGAAGGA
ACCTTACTTCTGTGGTGTGACATAATTGGACAAACTACCTACAGAGATTTAAAGCTCTAAGGTAAATATA
AAATTTTTAAGTGTATAATGTGTTAAACTACTGATTCTAATTGTTTGTGTATTTTAGATTCCAACCTATG
GAACTGATGAATGGGAGCAGTGGTGGAATGCAGATCCTAGAGCTCGCTGATCAGCCTCGACTGTGCCTTC
TAGTTGCCAGCCATCTGTTGTTTGCCCCTCCCCCGTGCCTTCCTTGACCCTGGAAGGTGCCACTCCCACT
GTCCTTTCCTAATAAAATGAGGAAATTGCATCGCATTGTCTGAGTAGGTGTCATTCTATTCTGGGGGGTG
GGGTGGGGCAGGACAGCAAGGGGGAGGATTGGGAAGACAATAGCAGGCATGCTGGGGATGCGGTGGGCTC
TATGGCTTCTGAGGCGGAAAGAACCAGCTGGGGCTCGACCTCGAGGGGGGGCCCGGTACCCAGCTTTTGT
TCCCTTTAGTGAGGGTTAATTGCGCGCTTGGCGTAATCATGGTCATAGCTGTTTCCTGTGTGAAATTGTT
ATCCGCTCACAATTCCACACAACATACGAGCCGGAAGCATAAAGTGTAAAGCCTGGGGTGCCTAATGAGT
GAGCTAACTCACATTAATTGCGTTGCGCTCACTGCCCGCTTTCCAGTCGGGAAACCTGTCGTGCCAGCTG
CATTAATGAATCGGCCAACGCGCGGGGAGAGGCGGTTTGCGTATTGGGCGCTCTTCCGCTTCCTCGCTCA
CTGACTCGCTGCGCTCGGTCGTTCGGCTGCGGCGAGCGGTATCAGCTCACTCAAAGGCGGTAATACGGTT
ATCCACAGAATCAGGGGATAACGCAGGAAAGAACATGTGAGCAAAAGGCCAGCAAAAGGCCAGGAACCGT
AAAAAGGCCGCGTTGCTGGCGTTTTTCCATAGGCTCCGCCCCCCTGACGAGCATCACAAAAATCGACGCT
CAAGTCAGAGGTGGCGAAACCCGACAGGACTATAAAGATACCAGGCGTTTCCCCCTGGAAGCTCCCTCGT
GCGCTCTCCTGTTCCGACCCTGCCGCTTACCGGATACCTGTCCGCCTTTCTCCCTTCGGGAAGCGTGGCG
CTTTCTCATAGCTCACGCTGTAGGTATCTCAGTTCGGTGTAGGTCGTTCGCTCCAAGCTGGGCTGTGTGC
ACGAACCCCCCGTTCAGCCCGACCGCTGCGCCTTATCCGGTAACTATCGTCTTGAGTCCAACCCGGTAAG
ACACGACTTATCGCCACTGGCAGCAGCCACTGGTAACAGGATTAGCAGAGCGAGGTATGTAGGCGGTGCT
ACAGAGTTCTTGAAGTGGTGGCCTAACTACGGCTACACTAGAAGGACAGTATTTGGTATCTGCGCTCTGC
TGAAGCCAGTTACCTTCGGAAAAAGAGTTGGTAGCTCTTGATCCGGCAAACAAACCACCGCTGGTAGCGG
TGGTTTTTTTGTTTGCAAGCAGCAGATTACGCGCAGAAAAAAAGGATCTCAAGAAGATCCTTTGATCTTT
TCTACGGGGTCTGACGCTCAGTGGAACGAAAACTCACGTTAAGGGATTTTGGTCATGAGATTATCAAAAA
GGATCTTCACCTAGATCCTTTTAAATTAAAAATGAAGTTTTAAATCAATCTAAAGTATATATGAGTAAAC
TTGGTCTGACAGTTACCAATGCTTAATCAGTGAGGCACCTATCTCAGCGATCTGTCTATTTCGTTCATCC
ATAGTTGCCTGACTCCCCGTCGTGTAGATAACTACGATACGGGAGGGCTTACCATCTGGCCCCAGTGCTG
CAATGATACCGCGAGACCCACGCTCACCGGCTCCAGATTTATCAGCAATAAACCAGCCAGCCGGAAGGGC
CGAGCGCAGAAGTGGTCCTGCAACTTTATCCGCCTCCATCCAGTCTATTAATTGTTGCCGGGAAGCTAGA
GTAAGTAGTTCGCCAGTTAATAGTTTGCGCAACGTTGTTGCCATTGCTACAGGCATCGTGGTGTCACGCT
CGTCGTTTGGTATGGCTTCATTCAGCTCCGGTTCCCAACGATCAAGGCGAGTTACATGATCCCCCATGTT
GTGCAAAAAAGCGGTTAGCTCCTTCGGTCCTCCGATCGTTGTCAGAAGTAAGTTGGCCGCAGTGTTATCA
CTCATGGTTATGGCAGCACTGCATAATTCTCTTACTGTCATGCCATCCGTAAGATGCTTTTCTGTGACTG
GTGAGTACTCAACCAAGTCATTCTGAGAATAGTGTATGCGGCGACCGAGTTGCTCTTGCCCGGCGTCAAT
ACGGGATAATACCGCGCCACATAGCAGAACTTTAAAAGTGCTCATCATTGGAAAACGTTCTTCGGGGCGA
AAACTCTCAAGGATCTTACCGCTGTTGAGATCCAGTTCGATGTAACCCACTCGTGCACCCAACTGATCTT
CAGCATCTTTTACTTTCACCAGCGTTTCTGGGTGAGCAAAAACAGGAAGGCAAAATGCCGCAAAAAAGGG
AATAAGGGCGACACGGAAATGTTGAATACTCATACTCTTCCTTTTTCAATATTATTGAAGCATTTATCAG
GGTTATTGTCTCATGAGCGGATACATATTTGAATGTATTTAGAAAAATAAACAAATAGGGGTTCCGCGCA
CATTTCCCCGAAAAGTGCCACCTAAATTGTAAGCGTTAATATTTTGTTAAAATTCGCGTTAAATTTTTGT
TAAATCAGCTCATTTTTTAACCAATAGGCCGAAATCGGCAAAATCCCTTATAAATCAAAAGAATAGACCG
AGATAGGGT
[37 nt withheld, positions 17790-17826]
AAAGAACGTGGACTCCAACGTCAAAGG
[49 nt withheld, positions 17854-17902]
T
[91 nt withheld, positions 17904-17994]
G
[124 nt withheld, positions 17996-18119]
CCCATTCGCCATTCAGGCTGCGCAACTGTTGGGAAGGGCGATCGGTGCGGGCCTCTTCGCTATTACGCCA
GCTGGCGAAAGGGGGATGTGCTGCAAGGCGATTAAGTTGGGTAACGCCAGGGTTTTCCCAGTCACGACGT
TGTAAAACGACGGCCAGTGAGCGCGCGTAATACGACTCACTATAGGGCGAATTGGAGCTCCA
