>Addgene plasmid #36882 | pBT272_(pRosa26-GTET) | addgene partial sequence | sequence record 49860 | pCAG-F 5'-GCAACGTGCTGGTTATTGTG-3'
GTCCGCCATGCCCGAAGGTTGGTATCAAAGATCTCCGAAGTTCCTATTCTCTAGAAAGTATAGGAACTTC
ATAACTTCGTATAGTACACATTATACGAAGTTATATAACTTCGTATAGGATACTTTATACGAAGTTATGG
ATCTCCGAAGTTCCTATTCTCTAGAAAGTATAGGAACTTCGGATCTATAACTTCGTATAGCATACATTAT
ACGAAGTTATTCAGGTGGCACTTTTCGGGGAAATGTGCGCGGAACCCCTATTTGTTTATTTTTCTAAATA
CATTCAAATATGTATCCGCTCATGAGACAATAACCCTGATAAATGCTTCAATAATATTGAAAAAGGAAGA
GTCCTGAGGCGGAAAGAACCAGCTGTGGAATGTGTGTCAGTTAGGGTGTGGAAAGTCCCCAGGCTCCCCA
GCAGGCAGAAGTATGCAAAGCATGCATCTCAATTAGTCAGCAACCAGGTGTGG
