>Addgene plasmid #36882 | pBT272_(pRosa26-GTET) | addgene partial sequence | sequence record 49959 | mPGK-F 5'-cattctgcacgcttcaaaag-3'
CTCCGGGCCTTTCGACCTGCAGGTCCTCGCCATGGATCCTGATGATGTTGTTGATTCTTCTAAATCTTTT
GTGATGGAAAACTTTTCTTCGTACCACGGGACTAAACCTGGTTATGTAGATTCCATTCAAAAAGGTATAC
AAAAGCCAAAATCTGGTACACAAGGAAATTATGACGATGATTGGAAAGGGTTTTATAGTACCGACAATAA
ATACGACGCTGCGGGATACTCTGTAGATAATGAAAACCCGCTCTCTGGAAAAGCTGGAGGCGTGGTCAAA
GTGACGTATCCAGGACTGACGAAGGTTCTCGCACTAAAAGTGGATAATGCCGAAACTATTAAGAAAGAGT
TAGGTTTAAGTCTCACTGAACCGTTGATGGAGCAAGTCGGAACGGAAGAGTTTATCAAAAGGTTCGGTGA
TGGTGCTTCGCGTGTAGTGCTCAGCCTTCCCTTCGCTGAGGGGAGTTCTAGCGTTGAATATATTAATAAC
TGGGAACAGGCGAAAGCGTTAAGCGTAGAACTTGAGATTAATTTTGAAACCCGTGGAAAACGTGGCCAAG
ATGCGATGTATGAGTATATGGCTCAAGCCTGTGCAGGAAATCGTGTCAGGCGATCTCTTTGTGAAGGAAC
CTTACTTCTGTGGTGTGACATAATTGGACAAACTACCTACAGAGATTTAAAGCTCTAAGGTAAATATAAA
ATTTTTAAGTGTATAATGTGTTAAACTACTGATTCTAATTGTTTGTGTATTTTAGATTCCAACCTATGGA
ACTGATGAATGGGAGCAGTGGTGGAATGCAG
