>Addgene plasmid #36882 | pBT272_(pRosa26-GTET) | addgene partial sequence | sequence record 51173 | pCEP-F
ACCGATCCAGCCTCCGCGGCCCCGAATTCGAGCTCGGTACCCGGGGATCGGGCCGCCACCATGGTGAGTA
AGGGCGAGGAGGTCATCAAAGAGTTCATGCGCTTCAAGGTGCGCATGGAGGGCTCCATGAACGGCCACGA
GTTCGAGATCGAGGGCGAGGGCGAGGGCCGCCCCTACGAGGGCACCCAGACCGCCAAGCTGAAGGTGACC
AAGGGCGGCCCCCTGCCCTTCGCCTGGGACATCCTGTCCCCCCAGTTCATGTACGGCTCCAAGGCGTACG
TGAAGCACCCCGCCGACATCCCCGATTACAAGAAGCTGTCCTTCCCCGAGGGCTTCAAGTGGGA
